>Addgene plasmid #121706 | KG703: pMVP (L5-L4) 6x His epitope tag | addgene full sequence | sequence record 237120 | Addgene NGS Result
CTTTCCTGCGTTATCCCCTGATTCTGTGGATAACCGTATTACCGCCTTTGAGTGAGCTGATACCGCTCGC
CGCAGCCGAACGACCGAGCGCAGCGAGTCAGTGAGCGAGGAAGCGGAAGAGCGCCCAATACGCAAACCGC
CTCTCCCCGCGCGTTGGCCGATTCATTAATGCAGCTGGCACGACAGGTTTCCCGACTGGAAAGCGGGCAG
TGAGCGCAACGCAATTAATACGCGTACCGCTAGCCAGGAAGAGTTTGTAGAAACGCAAAAAGGCCATCCG
TCAGGATGGCCTTCTGCTTAGTTTGATGCCTGGCAGTTTATGGCGGGCGTCCTGCCCGCCACCCTCCGGG
CCGTTGCTTCACAACGTTCAAATCCGCTCCCGGCGGATTTGTCCTACTCAGGAGAGCGTTCACCGACAAA
CAACAGATAAAACGAAAGGCCCAGTCTTCCGACTGAGCCTTTCGTTTTATTTGATGCCTGGCAGTTCCCT
ACTCTCGCGTTAACGCTAGCATGGATGTTTTCCCAGTCACGACGTTGTAAAACGACGGCCAGTCTTAAGC
TCGGGCCCCAAATAATGATTTTATTTTGACTGATAGTGACCTGTTCGTTGCAACAAATTGATGAGCAATG
CTTTTTTATAATGCCAACTTTGTATACAAAAGTTGTAGAATACAAGCTTCTTGTTCTTTTTGCAGAAGCT
CAGAATAAACGCTCAACTTTGGCAGATCTGAACATGCACCATCATCACCATCACGGAGGCGGATCCCACC
CAACTTTTCTATACAAAGTTGGCATTATAAGAAAGCATTGCTTATCAATTTGTTGCAACGAACAGGTCAC
TATCAGTCAAAATAAAATCATTATTTGCCATCCAGCTGCAGGGCGGCCGCGATATCCCCTATAGTGAGTC
GTATTACATGGTCATAGCTGTTTCCTGGCAGCTCTGGCCCGTGTCTCAAAATCTCTGATGTTACATTGCA
CAAGATAAAAATATATCATCATGAACAATAAAACTGTCTGCTTACATAAACAGTAATACAAGGGGTGTTA
TGAGCCATATTCAACGGGAAACGTCGAGGCCGCGATTAAATTCCAACATGGATGCTGATTTATATGGGTA
TAAATGGGCTCGCGATAATGTCGGGCAATCAGGTGCGACAATCTATCGCTTGTATGGGAAGCCCGATGCG
CCAGAGTTGTTTCTGAAACATGGCAAAGGTAGCGTTGCCAATGATGTTACAGATGAGATGGTCAGACTAA
ACTGGCTGACGGAATTTATGCCTCTTCCGACCATCAAGCATTTTATCCGTACTCCTGATGATGCATGGTT
ACTCACCACTGCGATCCCCGGAAAAACAGCATTCCAGGTATTAGAAGAATATCCTGATTCAGGTGAAAAT
ATTGTTGATGCGCTGGCAGTGTTCCTGCGCCGGTTGCATTCGATTCCTGTTTGTAATTGTCCTTTTAACA
GCGATCGCGTATTTCGTCTCGCTCAGGCGCAATCACGAATGAATAACGGTTTGGTTGATGCGAGTGATTT
TGATGACGAGCGTAATGGCTGGCCTGTTGAACAAGTCTGGAAAGAAATGCATAAACTTTTGCCATTCTCA
CCGGATTCAGTCGTCACTCATGGTGATTTCTCACTTGATAACCTTATTTTTGACGAGGGGAAATTAATAG
GTTGTATTGATGTTGGACGAGTCGGAATCGCAGACCGATACCAGGATCTTGCCATCCTATGGAACTGCCT
CGGTGAGTTTTCTCCTTCATTACAGAAACGGCTTTTTCAAAAATATGGTATTGATAATCCTGATATGAAT
AAATTGCAGTTTCATTTGATGCTCGATGAGTTTTTCTAATCAGAATTGGTTAATTGGTTGTAACACTGGC
AGAGCATTACGCTGACTTGACGGGACGGCGCAAGCTCATGACCAAAATCCCTTAACGTGAGTTACGCGTC
GTTCCACTGAGCGTCAGACCCCGTAGAAAAGATCAAAGGATCTTCTTGAGATCCTTTTTTTCTGCGCGTA
ATCTGCTGCTTGCAAACAAAAAAACCACCGCTACCAGCGGTGGTTTGTTTGCCGGATCAAGAGCTACCAA
CTCTTTTTCCGAAGGTAACTGGCTTCAGCAGAGCGCAGATACCAAATACTGTTCTTCTAGTGTAGCCGTA
GTTAGGCCACCACTTCAAGAACTCTGTAGCACCGCCTACATACCTCGCTCTGCTAATCCTGTTACCAGTG
GCTGCTGCCAGTGGCGATAAGTCGTGTCTTACCGGGTTGGACTCAAGACGATAGTTACCGGATAAGGCGC
AGCGGTCGGGCTGAACGGGGGGTTCGTGCACACAGCCCAGCTTGGAGCGAACGACCTACACCGAACTGAG
ATACCTACAGCGTGAGCTATGAGAAAGCGCCACGCTTCCCGAAGGGAGAAAGGCGGACAGGTATCCGGTA
AGCGGCAGGGTCGGAACAGGAGAGCGCACGAGGGAGCTTCCAGGGGGAAACGCCTGGTATCTTTATAGTC
CTGTCGGGTTTCGCCACCTCTGACTTGAGCGTCGATTTTTGTGATGCTCGTCAGGGGGGCGGAGCCTATG
GAAAAACGCCAGCAACGCGGCCTTTTTACGGTTCCTGGCCTTTTGCTGGCCTTTTGCTCACATGTT
Features (pLannotate 1.2.2; 10 found; start..end, strand, type, name):
    121..213     +  CDS            lacI (fragment): lac repressor; lacI; The lac repressor binds to the lac operator to inhibit transcription in E. coli. This inhibition can be relieved by adding lactose or isopropyl-β-D-thiogalactopyranoside (IPTG).
    268..295     -  terminator     rrnB T2 terminator: transcription terminator T2 from the E. coli rrnB gene
    427..470     +  terminator     rrnB T1 terminator: Escherichia coli rrnB; transcription terminator T1 from the E. coli rrnB gene
    517..553     -  CDS            lacZα (fragment): LacZα fragment of β-galactosidase; lacZ fragment
    570..665     +  protein_bind   attL5: mutant version of attL; recombination site for the Gateway® LR reaction LR Clonase™
    680..722     +  5'UTR          Xenopus globin 5'-UTR: translational enhancer from the 5'-UTR of the major beta-globin gene of Xenopus laevis
    771..866     -  protein_bind   attL4: mutant version of attL; recombination site for the Gateway® LR reaction LR Clonase™
    898..916     -  promoter       T7 promoter: promoter for bacteriophage T7 RNA polymerase
   1050..1859    +  CDS            KanR: aminoglycoside phosphotransferase; aph(3')-Ia; confers resistance to kanamycin in bacteria or G418 (Geneticin®) in eukaryotes
   2006..2594    +  rep_origin     ori: high-copy-number ColE1/pMB1/pBR322/pUC origin of replication
