[The description below was written by a language model from this plasmid's Addgene catalogue record and pLannotate feature annotations shown in this document.]
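Description:
KG703: pMVP (L5-L4) 6x His epitope tag is a small Gateway entry plasmid (about 2.7 kb) built on the Invitrogen pDONR221 P5-P4 backbone and belonging to the pMVP modular cloning platform. It is maintained in E. coli as a high-copy plasmid through a ColE1/pUC-type origin and is selected with kanamycin via the KanR aminoglycoside phosphotransferase gene. The backbone also carries the usual donor-vector features: rrnB T1 and T2 transcription terminators upstream of the recombination cassette, which insulate it from read-through transcription, a T7 promoter flanking the attL4 side, and M13 forward and reverse priming sites used for sequence verification. The short lacI and lacZα fragments picked up by the annotation are backbone remnants rather than functional genes.

The payload is a 102 bp synthetic insert lying between attL5 and attL4, mutant attL sites that direct ordered LR recombination. The automated annotation identifies a Xenopus beta-globin 5'-UTR translational enhancer within this interval; the 6x His coding sequence itself was not called as a separate feature, but the catalogue record names it as the insert. The "open" designation suggests the tag has no stop codon, so translation can continue into the downstream module. No promoter for eukaryotic expression is present in this plasmid, since that element is supplied by another entry module or by the destination vector.

In use, this plasmid provides the L5-L4 position in a four-component MultiSite Gateway Pro assembly, where it is combined with other pMVP entry clones and a destination vector to generate an expression construct in which the gene of interest carries an N-terminal His tag for detection or affinity purification.
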