Addgene plasmid #121706: KG703: pMVP (L5-L4) 6x His epitope tag
Purpose: pMVP L5-L4 entry plasmid, contains 6x His epitope tag for 4-component MultiSite Gateway Pro assembly. Allows N-term epitope tag fusion to gene of interest.
Depositing lab: Christopher Newgard. Depositing organization: Duke University. Publication: Creation of versatile cloning platforms for transgene expression and dCas9-based epigenome editing. Haldeman JM, Conway AE, Arlotto ME, Slentz DH, Muoio DM, Becker TC, Newgard CB. Nucleic Acids Res. 2018 Dec 27. pii: 5264291. doi: 10.1093/nar/gky1286. PubMed 30590691.
Backbone
  Vector backbone: pDONR221 P5-P4
  Backbone manufacturer: Invitrogen
  Backbone size w/o insert (bp): 2554
  Vector type: Synthetic Biology ; pMVP Gateway Entry Plasmid
Growth in bacteria
  Bacterial resistance: Kanamycin, 50 μg/mL
  Growth temperature: 37°C
  Growth strain: DH5alpha
  Copy number: High Copy
Gene/Insert
  Gene/Insert name: 6x His epitope tag (open)
  Species: Synthetic
  Insert size (bp): 102
  Cloning method: Gateway Cloning
  Sequencing primers: 5′ M13F; 3′ M13R
Terms and licenses: Academic/Nonprofit Terms; Industry Terms: Not Available to Industry
How to cite: KG703: pMVP (L5-L4) 6x His epitope tag was a gift from Christopher Newgard (Addgene plasmid # 121706 ; http://n2t.net/addgene:121706 ; RRID:Addgene_121706)
